>Addgene plasmid #73315 | pJK139 | depositor full sequence | sequence record 140431 | Full plasmid sequence
AGATCTAACATCCAAAGACGAAAGGTTGAATGAAACCTTTTTGCCATCCGACATCCACAGGTCCATTCTC
ACACATAAGTGCCAAACGCAACAGGAGGGGATACACTAGCAGCAGACCGTTGCAAACGCAGGACCTCCAC
TCCTCTTCTCCTCAACACCCACTTTTGCCATCGAAAAACCAGCCCAGTTATTGGGCTTGATTGGAGCTCG
CTCATTCCAATTCCTTCTATTAGGCTACTAACACCATGACTTTATTAGCCTGTCTATCCTGGCCCCCCTG
GCGAGGTTCATGTTTGTTTATTTCCGAATGCAACAAGCTCCGCATTACACCCGAACATCACTCCAGATGA
GGGCTTTCTGAGTGTGGGGTCAAATAGTTTCATGTTCCCCAAATGGCCCAAAACTGACAGTTTAAACGCT
GTCTTGGAACCTAATATGACAAAAGCGTGATCTCATCCAAGATGAACTAAGTTTGGTTCGTTGAAATGCT
AACGGCCAGTTGGTCAAAAAGAAACTTCCAAAAGTCGGCATACCGTTTGTCTTGTTTGGTATTGATTGAC
GAATGCTCAAAAATAATCTCATTAATGCTTAGCGCAGTCTCTCTATCGCTTCTGAACCCCGGTGCACCTG
TGCCGAAACGCAAATGGGGAAACACCCGCTTTTTGGATGATTATGCATTGTCTCCACATTGTATGCTTCC
AAGATTCTGGTGGGAATACTGCTGATAGCCTAACGTTCATGATCAAAATTTAACTGTTCTAACCCCTACT
TGACAGCAATATATAAACAGAAGGAAGCTGCCCTGTCTTAAACCTTTTTTTTTATCATCATTATTAGCTT
ACTTTCATAATTGCGACTGGTTCCAATTGACAAGCTTTTGATTTTAACGACTTTTAACGACAACTTGAGA
AGATCAAAAAACAACTAATTATTCGAAACGAGGAATTCACGTGGATCATCATTGCAAAGCCATAAACTCT
GAGAGGAACACAAGTGCATACAATCACTAGATATTTGCAAAGTCGTAATGTTGGAGTACACGGCAGGATT
AATAAGACGAAACAAGAAAAAGTTTCTTATATCCTCTGGAATCATAGGAGTAGGTTACTATGTAACCAAA
ACTATCAATAACAAGATCCAAGAATTCCAAAACCGAATTAGAGAGGAAAACTTTGCCAAAGAGCAAATCA
AGCGTCGGTTTCACCAGACGCAAAGTGATTGCTACATGACCTTTCTATCACTGCTGCCAGTACTTTGTGA
ACCAATTATGGACGATTTGCCAGTAGAGACTATCACCAAGCAGCTCCAAATTAGACGGCTAGAAAAACAA
ATTGGCAACAAAGATGTTAAGAATTCCGGATCCACTGTGCTTAGTGACGATTTCTCAACATCTCAAGAGG
GAGCGATATCGGAGGATACTAACAAACCTCCTGAACTGAAAAGTAAAAATCAATTGTGGCAAGAGCTAAA
AATCAAAGCAATAACAAGATTTCTCACGCTGATATATTGTGAATCCTTGCTGATTGTATTCTTACACCTT
CAGCTTAATATTCTATCGCGCAAGTCTTATCTTGAGACTGCAATCAGGCTGGCTTCTGAGACCCAGGGGA
TAGATTTGGTAGATCAAGAGTCTAATAGTGACTTTTCTGGCAACACTCAGGATGAAAACTTATCCGAACA
AGCATTCTTGAGTTTTAGTTGGTGGCTGCTCAACAAGGGATGGCTTGAGATAAAGAACAAGATTGAGCCA
TGTGTTGAACAACACTTTGGAGGTATAAATCCCAGACAGCAATTGAAGATAAATGAGTTTGCCGAGCTTT
TAAACAAATGTCAAAATTGTATTGACCTGAAGGTTTTAAATCTTACCGAAGAGGATATACATTTGGGAGT
CGGTGTTATCGAAGACCAGTCCCAGCCTGTTGGAAGAAAAAGCACTAACTTTATCACAAACGCTTTATTA
CCACCCAAAGAGTTTGAGTTTTTCCTTTTGCAACAGACAAATGATTTAGACTTTTTATCCCGCTTCAACA
ATAATATCGTCAATACTGAGAGCTTGAACATGTTATTGGATGAATTAAACAACTATCTGAACAATGCGGA
CATCAATCTGATAGTCAACAAATTGGCTACCCTAGGTATTACCAAAGTTCTGGATGAAATAGTTCTCAAC
CTATTACAGAAGAATCGACCGAACCCAATTTCAGATATGAATATACGTGATATTGATCTCAATGATTTTC
CCCCCTACAAATTAGCAGCTTTGCTGGCAAACATAACCAAACAGTCTATTTCGTTGACTAACAACTCTGT
GGAGAACCCTATTTTAGCAGACTTAAACAATTTACCGGAACTTAATGATCTCAGCGCAAGTGTATACTCT
AATTTTGATCCTCGCTCGAGCCGCGGCGGCCGCCAGCTTGGGCCCGAACAAAAACTCATCTCAGAAGAGG
ATCTGAATAGCGCCGTCGACCATCATCATCATCATCATTGAGTTTTAGCCTTAGACATGACTGTTCCTCA
GTTCAAGTTGGGCACTTACGAGAAGACCGGTCTTGCTAGATTCTAATCAAGAGGATGTCAGAATGCCATT
TGCCTGAGAGATGCAGGCTTCATTTTTGATACTTTTTTATTTGTAACCTATATAGTATAGGATTTTTTTT
GTCATTTTGTTTCTTCTCGTACGAGCTTGCTCCTGATCAGCCTATCTCGCAGCTGATGAATATCTTGTGG
TAGGGGTTTGGGAAAATCATTCGAGTTTGATGTTTTTCTTGGTATTTCCCACTCCTCTTCAGAGTACAGA
AGATTAAGTGAGACCTTCGTTTGTGCGGATCCCCCACACACCATAGCTTCAAAATGTTTCTACTCCTTTT
TTACTCTTCCAGATTTTCTCGGACTCCGCGCATCGCCGTACCACTTCAAAACACCCAAGCACAGCATACT
AAATTTTCCCTCTTTCTTCCTCTAGGGTGTCGTTAATTACCCGTACTAAAGGTTTGGAAAAGAAAAAAGA
GACCGCCTCGTTTCTTTTTCTTCGTCGAAAAAGGCAATAAAAATTTTTATCACGTTTCTTTTTCTTGAAA
TTTTTTTTTTTAGTTTTTTTCTCTTTCAGTGACCTCCATTGATATTTAAGTTAATAAACGGTCTTCAATT
TCTCAAGTTTCAGTTTCATTTTTCTTGTTCTATTACAACTTTTTTTACTTCTTGTTCATTAGAAAGAAAG
CATAGCAATCTAATCTAAGGGGCGGTGTTGACAATTAATCATCGGCATAGTATATCGGCATAGTATAATA
CGACAAGGTGAGGAACTAAACCATGGCCAAGTTGACCAGTGCCGTTCCGGTGCTCACCGCGCGCGACGTC
GCCGGAGCGGTCGAGTTCTGGACCGACCGGCTCGGGTTCTCCCGGGACTTCGTGGAGGACGACTTCGCCG
GTGTGGTCCGGGACGACGTGACCCTGTTCATCAGCGCGGTCCAGGACCAGGTGGTGCCGGACAACACCCT
GGCCTGGGTGTGGGTGCGCGGCCTGGACGAGCTGTACGCCGAGTGGTCGGAGGTCGTGTCCACGAACTTC
CGGGACGCCTCCGGGCCGGCCATGACCGAGATCGGCGAGCAGCCGTGGGGGCGGGAGTTCGCCCTGCGCG
ACCCGGCCGGCAACTGCGTGCACTTCGTGGCCGAGGAGCAGGACTGACACGTCCGACGGCGGCCCACGGG
TCCCAGGCCTCGGAGATCCGTCCCCCTTTTCCTTTGTCGATATCATGTAATTAGTTATGTCACGCTTACA
TTCACGCCCTCCCCCCACATCCGCTCTAACCGAAAAGGAAGGAGTTAGACAACCTGAAGTCTAGGTCCCT
ATTTATTTTTTTATAGTTATGTTAGTATTAAGAACGTTATTTATATTTCAAATTTTTCTTTTTTTTCTGT
ACAGACGCGTGTACGCATGTAACATTATACTGAAAACCTTGCTTGAGAAGGTTTTGGGACGCTCGAAGGC
TTTAATTTGCAAGCTGGAGACCAACATGTGAGCAAAAGGCCAGCAAAAGGCCAGGAACCGTAAAAAGGCC
GCGTTGCTGGCGTTTTTCCATAGGCTCCGCCCCCCTGACGAGCATCACAAAAATCGACGCTCAAGTCAGA
GGTGGCGAAACCCGACAGGACTATAAAGATACCAGGCGTTTCCCCCTGGAAGCTCCCTCGTGCGCTCTCC
TGTTCCGACCCTGCCGCTTACCGGATACCTGTCCGCCTTTCTCCCTTCGGGAAGCGTGGCGCTTTCTCAA
TGCTCACGCTGTAGGTATCTCAGTTCGGTGTAGGTCGTTCGCTCCAAGCTGGGCTGTGTGCACGAACCCC
CCGTTCAGCCCGACCGCTGCGCCTTATCCGGTAACTATCGTCTTGAGTCCAACCCGGTAAGACACGACTT
ATCGCCACTGGCAGCAGCCACTGGTAACAGGATTAGCAGAGCGAGGTATGTAGGCGGTGCTACAGAGTTC
TTGAAGTGGTGGCCTAACTACGGCTACACTAGAAGGACAGTATTTGGTATCTGCGCTCTGCTGAAGCCAG
TTACCTTCGGAAAAAGAGTTGGTAGCTCTTGATCCGGCAAACAAACCACCGCTGGTAGCGGTGGTTTTTT
TGTTTGCAAGCAGCAGATTACGCGCAGAAAAAAAGGATCTCAAGAAGATCCTTTGATCTTTTCTACGGGG
TCTGACGCTCAGTGGAACGAAAACTCACGTTAAGGGATTTTGGTCATGAGATC
Features (pLannotate 1.2.2; 10 found; start..end, strand, type, name):
      2..940     +  promoter       AOX1 promoter: Pichia pastoris AOX1; inducible promoter, regulated by methanol
   1028..2392    +  CDS            PEX3: PEX3_PICPA - Also known as PAS2. Experimental evidence at protein level: Swiss-Prot protein existence level 1. Involved in peroxisome biosynthesis. From Komagataella pastoris (Yeast) (Pichia pastoris).
   2471..2488    +  CDS            capTEV™ (fragment): composite tag for in vivo biotinylation, TEV protease cleavage, and 6xHis tagging
   2498..2563    +  CDS            AOX1 (fragment): ALOX1_KOMPC - Experimental evidence at protein level: Swiss-Prot protein existence level 1. Major isoform of alcohol oxidase, which catalyzes the oxidation of methanol to formaldehyde and hydrogen peroxide, the first step in the methanol utilization pathway of methylotrophic yeasts. From Komagataella phaffii (strain ATCC 76273 / CBS 7435 / CECT 11047 / NRRL Y-11430 / Wegner 21-1) (Yeast) (Pichia pastoris).
   2567..2813    +  terminator     AOX1 terminator: Pichia pastoris AOX1; transcription terminator for AOX1
   2828..3239    +  promoter       TEF1 promoter: S. cerevisiae TEF1; promoter for EF-1α
   3247..3294    +  promoter       EM7 promoter: synthetic bacterial promoter&nbsp
   3313..3687    +  CDS            BleoR: antibiotic-binding protein; Sh ble from Streptoalloteichus hindustanus; confers resistance to bleomycin, phleomycin, and Zeocin™
   3753..4000    +  terminator     CYC1 terminator: S. cerevisiae CYC1; transcription terminator for CYC1
   4075..4663    -  rep_origin     ori: high-copy-number ColE1/pMB1/pBR322/pUC origin of replication
