[The description below was written by a language model from this plasmid's Addgene catalogue record and pLannotate feature annotations shown in this document.]
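Description:
pJK139 is a yeast expression plasmid built on the pPICZA backbone for methanol-inducible protein production in Komagataella (Pichia) pastoris. At 4,743 bp, it is maintained in E. coli through a high-copy ColE1/pUC-type origin. It relies on a single selectable marker for both hosts: the Sh ble gene, which confers resistance to Zeocin. This gene sits behind tandem promoters, the S. cerevisiae TEF1 promoter for expression in yeast and the synthetic EM7 promoter for expression in bacteria, and it is followed by the CYC1 terminator. The annotated features include no yeast replication origin. This fits the usual use of pPICZ-type vectors, which integrate into the Pichia genome through homology at the AOX1 locus, although the record itself does not describe the integration strategy.

The insert encodes Pas2p, also known as peroxisomal biogenesis factor 3 (PEX3), a K. pastoris protein involved in peroxisome membrane biogenesis. The cloned copy carries a glycine-204 to serine substitution. It was placed between the PmlI and XhoI sites, both of which are retained, downstream of the AOX1 promoter and upstream of the AOX1 terminator, so transcription is induced by methanol. According to the catalogue entry, the backbone supplies C-terminal c-myc and His6 tags for detection and affinity purification. The feature table does not annotate the myc epitope. The short region downstream of the coding sequence that is labelled as a capTEV fragment probably corresponds to the His6 tag. The small AOX1 coding fragment just before the terminator is likely residual sequence from the 3′ end of the AOX1 gene. The record gives no application beyond naming the protein, but the design suits expressing tagged Pas2p in Pichia to study peroxisome biogenesis.
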