Addgene plasmid #73315: pJK139
Purpose: Pas2p peroxisomal membrane biogenesis protein
Depositing lab: T. J. Kappock. Depositing organization: Washington University in Saint Louis.
Backbone
  Vector backbone: pPICZA
  Backbone size w/o insert (bp): 3329
  Total vector size (bp): 4743
  Vector type: Yeast Expression
  Selectable markers: Zeocin
Growth in bacteria
  Bacterial resistance: Bleocin (Zeocin), 50 μg/mL
  Growth temperature: 37°C
  Growth strain: DH5alpha
  Copy number: Unknown
Gene/Insert
  Gene/Insert name: Pas2p peroxisomal membrane targeting protein (alt names: peroxisomal biogenesis factor 3; PEX3_PICPA)
  Species: Komagataella pastoris
  Mutation: Encodes a glycine-204 to serine mutation
  GenBank ID: CAA96530.1
  Promoter: AOX1
  Tag / fusion protein: c-myc (C terminal on backbone); His6 (C terminal on backbone)
  Cloning method: Restriction Enzyme; 5′ cloning site PmlI (not destroyed); 3′ cloning site XhoI (not destroyed)
  Sequencing primers: 5′ 5'-AOX1 primer; 3′ 3'-AOX primer
Terms and licenses: Academic/Nonprofit Terms; Industry Terms: Not Available to Industry
How to cite: pJK139 was a gift from T. J. Kappock (Addgene plasmid # 73315 ; http://n2t.net/addgene:73315 ; RRID:Addgene_73315)
