>Addgene plasmid #73315 | pJK139 | addgene partial sequence | sequence record 138579 | pBR322ori-3 5'-tttgtttgcaagcagcagat-3'
TTTGATCTTTTCTACGGGGTCTGACGCTCAGTGGAACGAAAACTCACGTTAAGGGATTTTGGTCATGAGA
TCAGATCTAACATCCAAAGACGAAAGGTTGAATGAAACCTTTTTGCCATCCGACATCCACAGGTCCATTC
TCACACATAAGTGCCAAACGCAACAGGAGGGGATACACTAGCAGCAGACCGTTGCAAACGCAGGACCTCC
ACTCCTCTTCTCCTCAACACCCACTTTTGCCATCGAAAAACCAGCCCAGTTATTGGGCTTGATTGGAGCT
CGCTCATTCCAATTCCTTCTATTAGGCTACTAACACCATGACTTTATTAGCCTGTCTATCCTGGCCCCCC
TGGCGAGGTTCATGTTTGTTTATTTCCGAATGCAACAAGCTCCGCATTACACCCGAACATCACTCCAGAT
GAGGGCTTTCTGAGTGTGGGGTCAAATAGTTTCATGTTCCCCAAATGGCCCAAAACTGACAGTTTAAACG
CTGTCTTGGAACCTAATATGACAAAAGCGTGATCTCATCCAAGATGAACTAAGTTTGGTTCGTTGAAATG
CTAACGGCCAGTTGGTCAAAAAGAAACTTCCAAAAGTCGGCATACCGTTTGTCTTGTTTGGTATTGATTG
ACGAATGCTCAAAAATAATCTCATTAATGCTTAGCGCAGTCTCTCTATCGCTTCTGAACCCCGGTGCACC
TGTGCCGAAACGCAAATGGGGAAACACCCGCTTTTTGGATGATTATGCATTGTCTCCACATTGTATGCTT
CCAAGATTCTGGTGGGAATACTGCTGATAGCCTAACGTTCATGATCAAAATTTAACTGTTCTAACCCCTA
CTTGACAGCAATATATAAACAGAAGGAAGCTGCCCTGTCTTAAACCTTTTTTTTTATCATCATTATTAGC
TTACTTTCATAATTGCGACTGGTTCCAATTGACAAGCTTTTGATTTTAACGACTTTTAACGACAACTTGA
GAAGATCAAAAA
