>Addgene plasmid #73315 | pJK139 | addgene partial sequence | sequence record 138580 | 3_AOX1_primer 5'-gcaaatggcattctgacatcc-3'
TCTTCTCGTAAGTGCCCAACTTGAACTGAGGAACAGTCATGTCTAAGGCTAAAACTCAATGATGATGATG
ATGATGGTCGACGGCGCTATTCAGATCCTCTTCTGAGATGAGTTTTTGTTCGGGCCCAAGCTGGCGGCCG
CCGCGGCTCGAGCGAGGATCAAAATTAGAGTATACACTTGCGCTGAGATCATTAAGTTCCGGTAAATTGT
TTAAGTCTGCTAAAATAGGGTTCTCCACAGAGTTGTTAGTCAACGAAATAGACTGTTTGGTTATGTTTGC
CAGCAAAGCTGCTAATTTGTAGGGGGGAAAATCATTGAGATCGATATCACGTATATTCATATCTGAAATT
GGGTTCGGTCGATTCTTCTGTAATAGGTTGAGAACTATTTCATCCAGAACTTTGGTAATACCTAGGGTAG
CCAATTTGTTGACTATCAGATTGATGTCCGCATTGTTCAGATAGTTGTTTAATTCATCCAATAACATGTT
CAAGCTCTCAGTATTGACGATATTATTGTTGAAGCGGGATAAAAAGTCTAAATCATTTGTCTGTTGCAAA
AGGAAAAACTCAAACTCTTTGGGTGGTAATAAAGCGTTTGTGATAAAGTTAGTGCTTTTTCTTCCAACAG
GCTGGGACTGGTCTTCGATAACACCGACTCCCAAATGTATATCCTCTTCGGTAAGATTTAAAACCTTCAG
GTCAATACAATTTTGACATTTGTTTAAAAGCTCGGCAAACTCATTTATCTTCAATTGCTGTCTGGGATTT
ATACCTCCAAAGTGTTGTTCAACACATGGCTCAATCTTGTTCTTTATCTCAAGCCATCCCTTGTTGAGCA
GCCACCAACTAAAACTCAAGAATGCTTGTTCGGATAAGTTTTCATCCTGAGTGTTGCCAGAAAAGTCACT
ATTAGACTCTTGATCTACCAAATCTATCCCCTGGGTCTCAGAAGCCAGCCTGATTGCAGTC
